LOCUS       Exported 3846 bp ds-DNA circular SYN 13-MAY-2021
DEFINITION  Position 6 module- URA3.
ACCESSION   .
VERSION     .
KEYWORDS    pMV10
SOURCE      synthetic DNA construct
  ORGANISM  synthetic DNA construct
REFERENCE   1 (bases 1 to 3846)
  AUTHORS   Goulev Y, Matifas A, Heyer V, Reina-San-Martin B, Charvin G
  TITLE     COSPLAY: An expandable toolbox for combinatorial and swift
            generation of expression plasmids in yeast.
  JOURNAL   PLoS One. 2019 Aug 28;14(8):e0220694. doi:
            10.1371/journal.pone.0220694. eCollection 2019.
  PUBMED    31461461
REFERENCE   2 (bases 1 to 3846)
  AUTHORS   .
  TITLE     Direct Submission
  JOURNAL   Exported May 13, 2021 from SnapGene Server 1.1.58
            http://www.snapgene.com
FEATURES             Location/Qualifiers
     source          1..3846
                     /organism="synthetic DNA construct"
                     /mol_type="other DNA"
     primer_bind     35..57
                     /label=M13/pUC Forward
                     /note="In lacZ gene"
     promoter        139..354
                     /gene="S. cerevisiae URA3"
                     /label=URA3 promoter
     CDS             355..1158
                     /codon_start=1
                     /gene="S. cerevisiae URA3"
                     /product="orotidine-5'-phosphate decarboxylase, required
                     for uracil biosynthesis"
                     /label=URA3
                     /note="yeast auxotrophic marker, counterselectable with
                     5-fluoroorotic acid (5-FOA)"
                     /translation="MSKATYKERAATHPSPVAAKLFNIMHEKQTNLCASLDVRTTKELL
                     ELVEALGPKICLLKTHVDILTDFSMEGTVKPLKALSAKYNFLLFEDRKFADIGNTVKLQ
                     YSAGVYRIAEWADITNAHGVVGPGIVSGLKQAAEEVTKEPRGLLMLAELSCKGSLSTGE
                     YTKGTVDIAKSDKDFVIGFIAQRDMGGRDEGYDWLIMTPGVGLDDKGDALGQQYRTVDD
                     VVSTGSDIIIVGRGLFAKGRDAKVEGERYRKAGWEAYLRRCGQQN"
     primer_bind     complement(1296..1312)
                     /label=M13 rev
                     /note="common sequencing primer, one of multiple similar
                     variants"
     primer_bind     complement(1296..1312)
                     /label=M13 Reverse
                     /note="In lacZ gene. Also called M13-rev"
     primer_bind     complement(1309..1331)
                     /label=M13/pUC Reverse
                     /note="In lacZ gene"
     protein_bind    1320..1336
                     /label=lac operator
                     /bound_moiety="lac repressor encoded by lacI"
                     /note="The lac repressor binds to the lac operator to
                     inhibit transcription in E. coli. This inhibition can be
                     relieved by adding lactose or
                     isopropyl-beta-D-thiogalactopyranoside (IPTG)."
     promoter        complement(1344..1374)
                     /label=lac promoter
                     /note="promoter for the E. coli lac operon"
     protein_bind    1389..1410
                     /label=CAP binding site
                     /bound_moiety="E. coli catabolite activator protein"
                     /note="CAP binding activates transcription in the presence
                     of cAMP."
     primer_bind     complement(1527..1544)
                     /label=L4440
                     /note="L4440 vector, forward primer"
     rep_origin      complement(1698..2286)
                     /direction=LEFT
                     /label=ori
                     /note="high-copy-number ColE1/pMB1/pBR322/pUC origin of
                     replication"
     primer_bind     complement(1778..1797)
                     /label=pBR322ori-F
                     /note="pBR322 origin, forward primer"
     CDS             complement(2457..3317)
                     /codon_start=1
                     /gene="bla"
                     /product="beta-lactamase"
                     /label=AmpR
                     /note="confers resistance to ampicillin, carbenicillin, and
                     related antibiotics"
                     /translation="MSIQHFRVALIPFFAAFCLPVFAHPETLVKVKDAEDQLGARVGYI
                     ELDLNSGKILESFRPEERFPMMSTFKVLLCGAVLSRIDAGQEQLGRRIHYSQNDLVEYS
                     PVTEKHLTDGMTVRELCSAAITMSDNTAANLLLTTIGGPKELTAFLHNMGDHVTRLDRW
                     EPELNEAIPNDERDTTMPVAMATTLRKLLTGELLTLASRQQLIDWMEADKVAGPLLRSA
                     LPAGWFIADKSGAGERGSRGIIAALGPDGKPSRIVVIYTTGSQATMDERNRQIAEIGAS
                     LIKHW"
     primer_bind     3080..3099
                     /label=Amp-R
                     /note="Ampicillin resistance gene, reverse primer"
     promoter        complement(3318..3422)
                     /gene="bla"
                     /label=AmpR promoter
     primer_bind     3490..3508
                     /label=pBRforEco
                     /note="pBR322 vectors, upsteam of EcoRI site, forward
                     primer"
     primer_bind     complement(3546..3568)
                     /label=pGEX 3'
                     /note="pGEX vectors, reverse primer"
     primer_bind     3668..3687
                     /label=pRS-marker
                     /note="pRS vectors, use to sequence yeast selectable
                     marker"
ORIGIN
        1 gcaaggcgat taagttgggt aacgccaggg ttttcccagt cacgacgttg taaaacgacg
       61 accagtgaat tcgagctcgg tacctcgcga atgcatctag atatcggatc ccggtctcga
      121 gcaaccacag cttttcaatt caattcatca tttttttttt attctttttt ttgatttcgg
      181 tttccttgaa atttttttga ttcggtaatc tccgaacaga aggaagaacg aaggaaggag
      241 cacagactta gattggtata tatacgcata tgtagtgttg aagaaacatg aaattgccca
      301 gtattcttaa cccaactgca cagaacaaaa acctgcagga aacgaagata aatcatgtcg
      361 aaagctacat ataaggaacg tgctgctact catcctagtc ctgttgctgc caagctattt
      421 aatatcatgc acgaaaagca aacaaacttg tgtgcttcat tggatgttcg taccaccaag
      481 gaattactgg agttagttga agcattaggt cccaaaattt gtttactaaa aacacatgtg
      541 gatatcttga ctgatttttc catggagggc acagttaagc cgctaaaggc attatccgcc
      601 aagtacaatt ttttactctt cgaagacaga aaatttgctg acattggtaa tacagtcaaa
      661 ttgcagtact ctgcgggtgt atacagaata gcagaatggg cagacattac gaatgcacac
      721 ggtgtggtgg gcccaggtat tgttagcggt ttgaagcagg cggcagaaga agtaacaaag
      781 gaacctagag gccttttgat gttagcagaa ttgtcatgca agggctccct atctactgga
      841 gaatatacta agggtactgt tgacattgcg aagagcgaca aagattttgt tatcggcttt
      901 attgctcaaa gagacatggg tggaagagat gaaggttacg attggttgat catgacaccc
      961 ggtgtgggtt tagatgacaa gggagacgca ttgggtcaac agtatagaac cgtggatgat
     1021 gtggtgtcta caggatctga cattattatt gttggaagag gactatttgc aaagggaagg
     1081 gatgctaagg tagagggtga acgttacaga aaagcaggct gggaagcata tttgagaaga
     1141 tgcggccagc aaaactaaaa aactgtatta taagtaaatg catgtatact aaactcacaa
     1201 attagagctt caatttaatt atatcagtta ttaccctcca tagagaccgg gcccgtcgac
     1261 tgcagaggcc tgcatgcaag cttggcgtaa tcatggtcat agctgtttcc tgtgtgaaat
     1321 tgttatccgc tcacaattcc acacaacata cgagccggaa gcataaagtg taaagcctgg
     1381 ggtgcctaat gagtgagcta actcacatta attgcgttgc gctcactgcc cgctttccag
     1441 tcgggaaacc tgtcgtgcca gctgcattaa tgaatcggcc aacgcgcggg gagaggcggt
     1501 ttgcgtattg ggcgctcttc cgcttcctcg ctcactgact cgctgcgctc ggtcgttcgg
     1561 ctgcggcgag cggtatcagc tcactcaaag gcggtaatac ggttatccac agaatcaggg
     1621 gataacgcag gaaagaacat gtgagcaaaa ggccagcaaa aggccaggaa ccgtaaaaag
     1681 gccgcgttgc tggcgttttt ccataggctc cgcccccctg acgagcatca caaaaatcga
     1741 cgctcaagtc agaggtggcg aaacccgaca ggactataaa gataccaggc gtttccccct
     1801 ggaagctccc tcgtgcgctc tcctgttccg accctgccgc ttaccggata cctgtccgcc
     1861 tttctccctt cgggaagcgt ggcgctttct catagctcac gctgtaggta tctcagttcg
     1921 gtgtaggtcg ttcgctccaa gctgggctgt gtgcacgaac cccccgttca gcccgaccgc
     1981 tgcgccttat ccggtaacta tcgtcttgag tccaacccgg taagacacga cttatcgcca
     2041 ctggcagcag ccactggtaa caggattagc agagcgaggt atgtaggcgg tgctacagag
     2101 ttcttgaagt ggtggcctaa ctacggctac actagaagaa cagtatttgg tatctgcgct
     2161 ctgctgaagc cagttacctt cggaaaaaga gttggtagct cttgatccgg caaacaaacc
     2221 accgctggta gcggtggttt ttttgtttgc aagcagcaga ttacgcgcag aaaaaaagga
     2281 tctcaagaag atcctttgat cttttctacg gggtctgacg ctcagtggaa cgaaaactca
     2341 cgttaaggga ttttggtcat gagattatca aaaaggatct tcacctagat ccttttaaat
     2401 taaaaatgaa gttttaaatc aatctaaagt atatatgagt aaacttggtc tgacagttac
     2461 caatgcttaa tcagtgaggc acctatctca gcgatctgtc tatttcgttc atccatagtt
     2521 gcctgactcc ccgtcgtgta gataactacg atacgggagg gcttaccatc tggccccagt
     2581 gctgcaatga taccgcgaga tccacgctca ccggctccag atttatcagc aataaaccag
     2641 ccagccggaa gggccgagcg cagaagtggt cctgcaactt tatccgcctc catccagtct
     2701 attaattgtt gccgggaagc tagagtaagt agttcgccag ttaatagttt gcgcaacgtt
     2761 gttgccattg ctacaggcat cgtggtgtca cgctcgtcgt ttggtatggc ttcattcagc
     2821 tccggttccc aacgatcaag gcgagttaca tgatccccca tgttgtgcaa aaaagcggtt
     2881 agctccttcg gtcctccgat cgttgtcaga agtaagttgg ccgcagtgtt atcactcatg
     2941 gttatggcag cactgcataa ttctcttact gtcatgccat ccgtaagatg cttttctgtg
     3001 actggtgagt actcaaccaa gtcattctga gaatagtgta tgcggcgacc gagttgctct
     3061 tgcccggcgt caatacggga taataccgcg ccacatagca gaactttaaa agtgctcatc
     3121 attggaaaac gttcttcggg gcgaaaactc tcaaggatct taccgctgtt gagatccagt
     3181 tcgatgtaac ccactcgtgc acccaactga tcttcagcat cttttacttt caccagcgtt
     3241 tctgggtgag caaaaacagg aaggcaaaat gccgcaaaaa agggaataag ggcgacacgg
     3301 aaatgttgaa tactcatact cttccttttt caatattatt gaagcattta tcagggttat
     3361 tgtctcatga gcggatacat atttgaatgt atttagaaaa ataaacaaat aggggttccg
     3421 cgcacatttc cccgaaaagt gccacctgac gtctaagaaa ccattattat catgacatta
     3481 acctataaaa ataggcgtat cacgaggccc tttcgtctcg cgcgtttcgg tgatgacggt
     3541 gaaaacctct gacacatgca gctcccggag acggtcacag cttgtctgta agcggatgcc
     3601 gggagcagac aagcccgtca gggcgcgtca gcgggtgttg gcgggtgtcg gggctggctt
     3661 aactatgcgg catcagagca gattgtactg agagtgcacc atatgcggtg tgaaataccg
     3721 cacagatgcg taaggagaaa ataccgcatc aggcgccatt cgccattcag gctgcgcaac
     3781 tgttgggaag ggcgatcggt gcgggcctct tcgctattac gccagctggc gaaaggggga
     3841 tgtgct
//
