LOCUS       Exported 3846 bp ds-DNA circular SYN 21-JUN-2019
DEFINITION  synthetic circular DNA
ACCESSION   .
VERSION     .
KEYWORDS    .
SOURCE      synthetic DNA construct
  ORGANISM  synthetic DNA construct
REFERENCE   1 (bases 1 to 3846)
  AUTHORS   .
  TITLE     Direct Submission
  JOURNAL   Exported Jun 21, 2019 from SnapGene 4.0.6 http://www.snapgene.com
FEATURES             Location/Qualifiers
     source          1..3846
                     /organism="synthetic DNA construct"
                     /mol_type="other DNA"
     primer_bind     379..395
                     /label=M13 fwd
                     /note="common sequencing primer, one of multiple similar
                     variants"
     promoter        468..683
                     /gene="S. cerevisiae URA3"
                     /label=URA3 promoter
     CDS             684..1487
                     /codon_start=1
                     /gene="S. cerevisiae URA3"
                     /product="orotidine-5'-phosphate decarboxylase, required
                     for uracil biosynthesis"
                     /label=URA3
                     /note="yeast auxotrophic marker, counterselectable with
                     5-fluoroorotic acid (5-FOA)"
                     /translation="MSKATYKERAATHPSPVAAKLFNIMHEKQTNLCASLDVRTTKELL
                     ELVEALGPKICLLKTHVDILTDFSMEGTVKPLKALSAKYNFLLFEDRKFADIGNTVKLQ
                     YSAGVYRIAEWADITNAHGVVGPGIVSGLKQAAEEVTKEPRGLLMLAELSCKGSLSTGE
                     YTKGTVDIAKSDKDFVIGFIAQRDMGGRDEGYDWLIMTPGVGLDDKGDALGQQYRTVDD
                     VVSTGSDIIIVGRGLFAKGRDAKVEGERYRKAGWEAYLRRCGQQN"
     primer_bind     complement(1625..1641)
                     /label=M13 rev
                     /note="common sequencing primer, one of multiple similar
                     variants"
     rep_origin      2009..2691
                     /label=ColE1 Origin
                     /note="ColE1 Origin"
     CDS             complement(2786..3646)
                     /label=Ampicillin
     promoter        complement(3647..3751)
                     /gene="bla"
                     /label=AmpR promoter
ORIGIN
        1 tcgcgcgttt cggtgatgac ggtgaaaacc tctgacacat gcagctcccg gagacggtca
       61 cagcttgtct gtaagcggat gccgggagca gacaagcccg tcagggcgcg tcagcgggtg
      121 ttggcgggtg tcggggctgg cttaactatg cggcatcaga gcagattgta ctgagagtgc
      181 accatatgcg gtgtgaaata ccgcacagat gcgtaaggag aaaataccgc atcaggcgcc
      241 attcgccatt caggctgcgc aactgttggg aagggcgatc ggtgcgggcc tcttcgctat
      301 tacgccagct ggcgaaaggg ggatgtgctg caaggcgatt aagttgggta acgccagggt
      361 tttcccagtc acgacgttgt aaaacgacgg ccagtgaatt cgagctcggt acctcgcgaa
      421 tgcatctaga tatcggatcc cggtctcgag caaccacagc ttttcaattc aattcatcat
      481 ttttttttta ttcttttttt tgatttcggt ttctttgaaa tttttttgat tcggtaatct
      541 ccgaacagaa ggaagaacga aggaaggagc acagacttag attggtatat atacgcatat
      601 gtagtgttga agaaacatga aattgcccag tattcttaac ccaactgcac agaacaaaaa
      661 cctgcaggaa acgaagataa atcatgtcga aagctacata taaggaacgt gctgctactc
      721 atcctagtcc tgttgctgcc aagctattta atatcatgca cgaaaagcaa acaaacttgt
      781 gtgcttcatt ggatgttcgt accaccaagg aattactgga gttagttgaa gcattaggtc
      841 ccaaaatttg tttactaaaa acacatgtgg atatcttgac tgatttttcc atggagggca
      901 cagttaagcc gctaaaggca ttatccgcca agtacaattt tttactcttc gaagacagaa
      961 aatttgctga cattggtaat acagtcaaat tgcagtactc tgcgggtgta tacagaatag
     1021 cagaatgggc agacattacg aatgcacacg gtgtggtggg cccaggtatt gttagcggtt
     1081 tgaagcaggc ggcagaagaa gtaacaaagg aacctagagg ccttttgatg ttagcagaat
     1141 tgtcatgcaa gggctcccta tctactggag aatatactaa gggtactgtt gacattgcga
     1201 agagcgacaa agattttgtt atcggcttta ttgctcaaag agacatgggt ggaagagatg
     1261 aaggttacga ttggttgatt atgacacccg gtgtgggttt agatgacaag ggagacgcat
     1321 tgggtcaaca gtatagaacc gtggatgatg tggtgtctac aggatctgac attattattg
     1381 ttggaagagg actatttgca aagggaaggg atgctaaggt agagggtgaa cgttacagaa
     1441 aagcaggctg ggaagcatat ttgagaagat gcggccagca aaactaaaaa actgtattat
     1501 aagtaaatgc atgtatacta aactcacaaa ttagagcttc aatttaatta tatcagttat
     1561 taccctccat agagaccggg cccgtcgact gcagaggcct gcatgcaagc ttggcgtaat
     1621 catggtcata gctgtttcct gtgtgaaatt gttatccgct cacaattcca cacaacatac
     1681 gagccggaag cataaagtgt aaagcctggg gtgcctaatg agtgagctaa ctcacattaa
     1741 ttgcgttgcg ctcactgccc gctttccagt cgggaaacct gtcgtgccag ctgcattaat
     1801 gaatcggcca acgcgcgggg agaggcggtt tgcgtattgg gcgctcttcc gcttcctcgc
     1861 tcactgactc gctgcgctcg gtcgttcggc tgcggcgagc ggtatcagct cactcaaagg
     1921 cggtaatacg gttatccaca gaatcagggg ataacgcagg aaagaacatg tgagcaaaag
     1981 gccagcaaaa ggccaggaac cgtaaaaagg ccgcgttgct ggcgtttttc cataggctcc
     2041 gcccccctga cgagcatcac aaaaatcgac gctcaagtca gaggtggcga aacccgacag
     2101 gactataaag ataccaggcg tttccccctg gaagctccct cgtgcgctct cctgttccga
     2161 ccctgccgct taccggatac ctgtccgcct ttctcccttc gggaagcgtg gcgctttctc
     2221 atagctcacg ctgtaggtat ctcagttcgg tgtaggtcgt tcgctccaag ctgggctgtg
     2281 tgcacgaacc ccccgttcag cccgaccgct gcgccttatc cggtaactat cgtcttgagt
     2341 ccaacccggt aagacacgac ttatcgccac tggcagcagc cactggtaac aggattagca
     2401 gagcgaggta tgtaggcggt gctacagagt tcttgaagtg gtggcctaac tacggctaca
     2461 ctagaagaac agtatttggt atctgcgctc tgctgaagcc agttaccttc ggaaaaagag
     2521 ttggtagctc ttgatccggc aaacaaacca ccgctggtag cggtggtttt tttgtttgca
     2581 agcagcagat tacgcgcaga aaaaaaggat ctcaagaaga tcctttgatc ttttctacgg
     2641 ggtctgacgc tcagtggaac gaaaactcac gttaagggat tttggtcatg agattatcaa
     2701 aaaggatctt cacctagatc cttttaaatt aaaaatgaag ttttaaatca atctaaagta
     2761 tatatgagta aacttggtct gacagttacc aatgcttaat cagtgaggca cctatctcag
     2821 cgatctgtct atttcgttca tccatagttg cctgactccc cgtcgtgtag ataactacga
     2881 tacgggaggg cttaccatct ggccccagtg ctgcaatgat accgcgaaac ccacgctcac
     2941 cggctccaga tttatcagca ataaaccagc cagccggaag ggccgagcgc agaagtggtc
     3001 ctgcaacttt atccgcctcc atccagtcta ttaattgttg ccgggaagct agagtaagta
     3061 gttcgccagt taatagtttg cgcaacgttg ttgccattgc tacaggcatc gtggtgtcac
     3121 gctcgtcgtt tggtatggct tcattcagct ccggttccca acgatcaagg cgagttacat
     3181 gatcccccat gttgtgcaaa aaagcggtta gctccttcgg tcctccgatc gttgtcagaa
     3241 gtaagttggc cgcagtgtta tcactcatgg ttatggcagc actgcataat tctcttactg
     3301 tcatgccatc cgtaagatgc ttttctgtga ctggtgagta ctcaaccaag tcattctgag
     3361 aatagtgtat gcggcgaccg agttgctctt gcccggcgtc aatacgggat aataccgcgc
     3421 cacatagcag aactttaaaa gtgctcatca ttggaaaacg ttcttcgggg cgaaaactct
     3481 caaggatctt accgctgttg agatccagtt cgatgtaacc cactcgtgca cccaactgat
     3541 cttcagcatc ttttactttc accagcgttt ctgggtgagc aaaaacagga aggcaaaatg
     3601 ccgcaaaaaa gggaataagg gcgacacgga aatgttgaat actcatactc ttcctttttc
     3661 aatattattg aagcatttat cagggttatt gtctcatgag cggatacata tttgaatgta
     3721 tttagaaaaa taaacaaata ggggttccgc gcacatttcc ccgaaaagtg ccacctgacg
     3781 tctaagaaac cattattatc atgacattaa cctataaaaa taggcgtatc acgaggccct
     3841 ttcgtc
//
