[The description below was written by a language model from this plasmid's Addgene catalogue record and the feature table of its GenBank file.]
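Description:
pMV10 is a small (3,846 bp) part-donor plasmid from the COSPLAY toolbox, a modular system for combinatorial assembly of yeast expression plasmids. It is built on pUC57BsaI, a pUC-type cloning backbone, and is maintained in E. coli through a high-copy ColE1/pUC origin of replication and the bla (AmpR) gene with its own promoter, which confers ampicillin resistance. No yeast origin of replication or centromere appears in the annotated features, so the plasmid itself serves as a bacterial carrier of a module rather than as a yeast-replicating vector.

The payload is a 1,122 bp Saccharomyces cerevisiae URA3 cassette, consisting of the native URA3 promoter followed by the URA3 coding sequence for orotidine-5'-phosphate decarboxylase. This is the classic yeast auxotrophic marker: it allows selection in ura3 strains on medium lacking uracil and can be counterselected with 5-fluoroorotic acid. The cassette was inserted by MEGAWHOP cloning and is flanked by the four-base sequences AGCA and CCAT. Given the backbone name, these presumably act as the overhangs exposed by BsaI digestion, defining this part as the "position 6" module in an ordered Golden Gate-style assembly, although the record does not spell out the assembly mechanism. The insert lies in the lacZ-derived cloning region, bracketed by M13 forward and reverse primer sites useful for sequence verification, with remnants of the lac promoter, lac operator and CAP binding site nearby.

Two feature tables of identical length are held for this plasmid. They describe the same elements with different coordinate origins. pMV10 is used to supply the URA3 selectable marker when building custom yeast expression plasmids from COSPLAY modules.
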