Addgene plasmid #128892: pMV10
Purpose: Position 6 module- URA3
Depositing lab: Gilles Charvin. Depositing organization: Institut de Genetique et de Biologie Moleculaire et Cellulaire (IGBMC). Publication: COSPLAY: An expandable toolbox for combinatorial and swift generation of expression plasmids in yeast. Goulev Y, Matifas A, Heyer V, Reina-San-Martin B, Charvin G. PLoS One. 2019 Aug 28;14(8):e0220694. doi: 10.1371/journal.pone.0220694. eCollection 2019. PubMed 31461461.
Backbone
  Vector backbone: pUC57BsaI
  Backbone size w/o insert (bp): 2724
  Total vector size (bp): 3846
  Modifications to backbone: Insertion of AGCA-URA3-CCAT by MEGAWHOP
  Vector type: Yeast Expression, Synthetic Biology
Growth in bacteria
  Bacterial resistance: Ampicillin, 100 μg/mL
  Growth temperature: 37°C
  Growth strain: DH5alpha
  Copy number: Unknown
Gene/Insert
  Gene/Insert name: URA3
  Species: S. cerevisiae (budding yeast)
  Insert size (bp): 1122
  Entrez Gene: URA3 (a.k.a. YEL021W)
Terms and licenses: Academic/Nonprofit Terms; Industry Terms: Not Available to Industry
Depositor comments: Please visit https://www.biorxiv.org/content/10.1101/630277v1 for BioRxiv preprint.
How to cite: pMV10 was a gift from Gilles Charvin (Addgene plasmid # 128892 ; http://n2t.net/addgene:128892 ; RRID:Addgene_128892)
